Addgene plasmid #241798: UAS:syp-dL5-mNeonGreen
Depositing lab: Harold Burgess. Publication: Functional interrogation of neuronal connections by chemoptogenetic presynaptic ablation. Sharma H, Robea MA, McGrory NH, Bazan DC, Burton EA, Burgess HA. bioRxiv [Preprint]. 2025 Apr 5:2025.04.04.647277. doi: 10.1101/2025.04.04.647277. PubMed 40236196.
Backbone
  Vector backbone: pT1UciMP
  Backbone size w/o insert (bp): 4547
  Total vector size (bp): 6981
  Vector type: Zebrafish transgenesis (tol1)
Growth in bacteria
  Bacterial resistance: Ampicillin, 100 μg/mL
  Growth temperature: 37°C
  Growth strain: DH5alpha
  Copy number: High Copy
Gene/Insert 1
  Gene/Insert name: sypb (alt name: synaptophysinb)
  Species: D. rerio (zebrafish)
  Insert size (bp): 891
  Entrez Gene: sypb (a.k.a. zgc:136469, zgc:92837)
Gene/Insert 2
  Gene/Insert name: dL5
  Species: Synthetic
  Insert size (bp): 765
Gene/Insert 3
  Gene/Insert name: mNeonGreen (zebrafish codon optimized)
  Species: Synthetic
  Insert size (bp): 711
Resource information
  A portion of this plasmid was derived from a plasmid made by: Michael Tsang, dL5-mCer cloned from Addgene plasmid #74116
Depositor comments: Please visit https://doi.org/10.1101/2025.04.04.647277 for bioRxiv preprint.
How to cite: UAS:syp-dL5-mNeonGreen was a gift from Harold Burgess (Addgene plasmid # 241798 ; http://n2t.net/addgene:241798 ; RRID:Addgene_241798)
