[The description below was written by a language model from this plasmid's Addgene catalogue record and pLannotate feature annotations shown in this document.]
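Description:
UAS:syp-dL5-mNeonGreen is a 6,981 bp zebrafish transgenesis plasmid built on the pT1UciMP backbone, a Tol1 transposon vector intended for genomic integration in fish. The Tol1 arms themselves are not called out in the automated feature table. In bacteria it is maintained as a high-copy plasmid through a ColE1/pUC-type origin and selected with ampicillin via the β-lactamase gene. Fragments of lacI, the lac promoter/operator, lacZα, bom and rop are also annotated and appear to be cloning-vector remnants with no evident role in the payload.

The payload is a Gal4-responsive expression cassette. A series of individually annotated Gal4-binding UAS 17-mers sits upstream of a minimal TATA-box promoter, so transcription should be low unless a Gal4 driver is present, allowing cell-type-specific expression when combined with Gal4 lines. Three coding segments follow in the same orientation: zebrafish synaptophysin b (sypb, which the annotation tool matched by homology to rat synaptophysin), dL5, and zebrafish codon-optimized mNeonGreen. The name and layout indicate a single fusion protein. Synaptophysin is a synaptic vesicle membrane protein, so it should direct the fusion to presynaptic terminals. dL5 is a fluorogen-activating protein, a dimer of the L5 single-chain antibody fragment that binds malachite green derivatives. The record notes it was derived from an earlier dL5-mCerulean plasmid. mNeonGreen provides constitutive green fluorescence for visualizing expression and localization. No polyadenylation signal is annotated downstream.

According to the associated publication title, the construct was made for chemoptogenetic presynaptic ablation, used to test the function of specific neuronal connections in zebrafish.
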