Features (pLannotate 1.2.2; 22 found; start..end, strand, type, name):
      1..93      +  CDS            lacI (fragment): lac repressor; lacI; The lac repressor binds to the lac operator to inhibit transcription in E. coli. This inhibition can be relieved by adding lactose or isopropyl-β-D-thiogalactopyranoside (IPTG).
    106..127     +  protein_bind   CAP binding site: CAP binding activates transcription in the presence of cAMP. E. coli catabolite activator protein
    142..172     +  promoter       lac promoter: promoter for the E. coli lac operon
    180..196     +  protein_bind   lac operator: The lac repressor binds to the lac operator to inhibit transcription in E. coli. This inhibition can be relieved by adding lactose or isopropyl-β-D-thiogalactopyranoside (IPTG). lac repressor encoded by lacI
    478..495     +  protein_bind   5X UAS (fragment): five tandem copies of the "ScaI site" 17-mer CGGAGTACTGTCCTCCG, an upstream activating sequence (UAS) that efficiently binds yeast Gal4 (Webster et al., 1988; Pfeiffer et al., 2010) GAL4
    506..523     +  protein_bind   5X UAS (fragment): five tandem copies of the "ScaI site" 17-mer CGGAGTACTGTCCTCCG, an upstream activating sequence (UAS) that efficiently binds yeast Gal4 (Webster et al., 1988; Pfeiffer et al., 2010) GAL4
    577..594     +  protein_bind   5X UAS (fragment): five tandem copies of the "ScaI site" 17-mer CGGAGTACTGTCCTCCG, an upstream activating sequence (UAS) that efficiently binds yeast Gal4 (Webster et al., 1988; Pfeiffer et al., 2010) GAL4
    605..622     +  protein_bind   5X UAS (fragment): five tandem copies of the "ScaI site" 17-mer CGGAGTACTGTCCTCCG, an upstream activating sequence (UAS) that efficiently binds yeast Gal4 (Webster et al., 1988; Pfeiffer et al., 2010) GAL4
    631..648     +  protein_bind   5X UAS (fragment): five tandem copies of the "ScaI site" 17-mer CGGAGTACTGTCCTCCG, an upstream activating sequence (UAS) that efficiently binds yeast Gal4 (Webster et al., 1988; Pfeiffer et al., 2010) GAL4
    659..676     +  protein_bind   5X UAS (fragment): five tandem copies of the "ScaI site" 17-mer CGGAGTACTGTCCTCCG, an upstream activating sequence (UAS) that efficiently binds yeast Gal4 (Webster et al., 1988; Pfeiffer et al., 2010) GAL4
    685..702     +  protein_bind   5X UAS (fragment): five tandem copies of the "ScaI site" 17-mer CGGAGTACTGTCCTCCG, an upstream activating sequence (UAS) that efficiently binds yeast Gal4 (Webster et al., 1988; Pfeiffer et al., 2010) GAL4
    713..730     +  protein_bind   5X UAS (fragment): five tandem copies of the "ScaI site" 17-mer CGGAGTACTGTCCTCCG, an upstream activating sequence (UAS) that efficiently binds yeast Gal4 (Webster et al., 1988; Pfeiffer et al., 2010) GAL4
    792..809     +  promoter       minP (fragment): minimal TATA-box promoter with low basal activity
   1564..2451    +  CDS            Syp: SYPH_RAT - Experimental evidence at protein level: Swiss-Prot protein existence level 1. Possibly involved in structural functions as organizing other membrane components or in targeting the vesicles to the plasma membrane. Involved in the regulation of short-term and long-term synaptic plasticity (By similarity). From Rattus norvegicus (Rat).
   2515..3234    +  CDS            FAPα2: fluorogen-activating protein composed of a dimer of the L5-MG single-chain antibody fragment (Szent-Gyorgyi et al., 2008) binds malachite green derivatives to produce red fluorescence
   3292..3999    +  CDS            mNeonGreen: mNeonGreen is a basic (constitutively fluorescent) green/yellow fluorescent protein published in 2013, derived from Branchiostoma lanceolatum. It is reported to be a very rapidly-maturing monomer with moderate acid sensitivity.
   4581..4738    +  CDS            lacZα (fragment): LacZα fragment of β-galactosidase; lacZ fragment
   4744..4843    -  misc_feature   bom (fragment): basis of mobility region from pBR322
   4945..4980    -  CDS            rop (fragment): Rop protein, which maintains plasmids at low copy number; rop
   5075..5179    +  promoter       AmpR promoter: bla
   5180..6040    +  CDS            AmpR: β-lactamase; bla; confers resistance to ampicillin, carbenicillin, and related antibiotics
   6211..6799    +  rep_origin     ori: high-copy-number ColE1/pMB1/pBR322/pUC origin of replication
>Addgene plasmid #241798 | UAS:syp-dL5-mNeonGreen | addgene full sequence | sequence record 480610 | Addgene NGS Result
GCGCCCAATACGCAAACCGCCTCTCCCCGCGCGTTGGCCGATTCATTAATGCAGCTGGCACGACAGGTTT
CCCGACTGGAAAGCGGGCAGTGAGCGCAACGCAATTAATGTGAGTTAGCTCACTCATTAGGCACCCCAGG
CTTTACACTTTATGCTTCCGGCTCGTATGTTGTGTGGAATTGTGAGCGGATAACAATTTCACACAGGAAA
CAGCTATGACCATGATTACGCCAAGCTTGCATGGTCCCTTTAGCCAGTAGCGGTTCTAGGCACGGGCCGT
CCGGGCGGTGGCCTGGGGCGGAAAACTGAAGGGGGGCGGCACCGGCGGCTCAGCCCTTGTAATATATTAT
ATGCACCACTATTGGTTTACTTATGTCACAGTTTGTAAGTTTGTAACAGCCTGAACCTGGATCAGCTTAG
GCCTCCAAGGCGGAGTACTGTCCTCCGGGCTGGCGGAGTACTGTCCTCCGGCAAGGTCGGAGTACTGTCC
TCCGACACTAGAGGTCGGAGTACTGTCCTCCGACGCAAGGCGGAGTACTGTCCTCCGGGCTGCGGAGTAC
TGTCCTCCGGCAAGGTCGGAGTACTGTCCTCCGACACTAGAGGTCGGAGTACTGTCCTCCGACGCAAGGT
CGGAGTACTGTCCTCCGACACTAGAGGTCGGAGTACTGTCCTCCGACGCAAGGTCGGAGTACTGTCCTCC
GACACTAGAGGTCGGAGTACTGTCCTCCGACGCAAGGCGGAGTACTGTCCTCCGGGCTGGCGGAGTACTG
TCCTCCGGCAAGGGTCGACTCTAGAGGGTATATAATGGATCCCATCGCGTCTCAGCCTCACTTTGAGCTC
CTCCACACGAATTCGATACTAAGGATCCTTGTTTGTGAGTATGATGTTAAATATAAGCAATCGACGTTTG
TTTTGTCGTTTGTTAAATCTAGCAATGTTTTATTTCAATTAAAGTGTTAACCGGTTCATTTAAAGGTGTA
TTTCTGAATGAGCTAACGTATTAGCTTTTAACGCTAGCCGGACTGTTTGGTTTTGAGGATCAATAAACCA
ACGTTTTTTTCTGATTTATTTTGCTTTAAAATATAAAGGTATAATTCGTCGTCGAGAATTTTGGGTTTTG
TTCGAGTTTAGAAATTTGGCGGCGTTTTTTTGTACCGCGAAACAGGGCGGTGGTTCGGTGAGCTTCTCAA
TTCATCTGCTTGACAAACGGTTTTCGGCAACTGTAAATGCGCTATGATGCTTTTATTCTTTTCAGCGTGT
AACTTTGTTAAATATAATTGACTTTCCGACTATCGACGTTCGTTTCATCTCCGTGTTATTGTTTAATGGC
CATTTTCTGTGGTAAACTGTCGCCATTTTGTTTTCAGTCGTCCGTTTGTTCCGCCCTTACTCACAGCTGT
GTCAGCATTAGTGATGACTGTTCTCACCTGGCCTGTTTGCTTTCATTATTGATGAAGAGCTTTCTAGAGA
ATTCTGAAGCTCGTCTTTGTCCTGAATTCATCTGTATTCATTTAAAAAAAAAAATTAACCTTAATTTTTT
TTTCTTCTCAGCGTAAAGCCACCATGGATGTTGCCAACCAGTTGGTCGCCACTGGGCATACAATCGTCAA
ACAGCCATTAGGATTCATCAAAATCTTACAATGGTTCTTTGCCATCTTCGCGTTCGCCACCTGCGGTGGT
TACTCTGGAGTGTTTCGTATGAGCGTGGAGTGTGAGAACCGCTCAGAGAGTGACCTGAACATTGAGGTTG
AGTTTGCGTACCCGTTCAGACTGCACCAGGTATGGTTTGATGCCCCTACGTGTAAAGGATCAGAACCCGA
GCGACTCTTTCTGGTGGGAGACAACTCTTCCTCAGCAGAGTTCTTCGTCACCATCGGCGTCTTCTCCTTC
CTTTATTCAATGGCAGCCATTTCTGTGTACATCTTCCTGTTGGAGAAATACCGCGAGGGAAACAAAGGAG
CTCAGGCTGATTTCATTGTGACAGCGGTTTTCACCTTCATGTGGCTGGTGAGTTCATCGGCGTGGGCTAA
AGGTCTCTCAGACGTGAAGAGAGCCACCGACCCTGATGACGTTATCAACCTCATCCCTGCGTGCGAACGA
GAGGAAAACCGATGCAAAGAGCTGCACGAACCGGTGGTGTCTGGCCTGAACACATCTGTGGCATTCGGGT
TCTGTAATGTGATCCTATGGGGAGGCAACCTCTGGTTCATCTTCAAGGAAACCGGCTGGATGGCGGCTTT
CGCTGGCACCTACATGCCATCTGGAGAGAAGCAGCCAGCTCCAGACTCCTTCGGCCAGGGCTATGGACAG
GAAGGTTATGGACAGGACCAGTATGCCAGCTCTCAGGGTGGATATCAGCCTGACTACGGCCAGCAGGGTG
GATATGAAGGCGGTGGATACAATCAAGGAGTGTATGGTCAGGGAGAGCCCACATCCTTCTCCAACGAGAT
GTGTGGAGGAGGACCCGGGATCCACCGGCCGGTCGCCACCATGGAATTCGGCCTTTCTGGCCTGCAGGCC
GTCGTTACCCAAGAACCTAGTGTTACCGTTAGCCCAGGTGGTACTGTTATACTTACTTGTGGAAGTGGTA
CGGGTGCCGTCACATCTGGTCATTATGCAAATTGGTTTCAACAAAAACCAGGACAAGCTCCAAGAGCTTT
GATTTTTGATACTGATAAGAAGTATTCTTGGACCCCAGGTAGATTTTCTGGATCTTTGCTGGGAGCAAAG
GCAGCTTTGACAATATCAGATGCTCAGCCTGAGGACGAAGCCGAGTATTACTGTTCTCTTAGCGACGTGG
ATGGCTACTTGTTTGGCGGTGGAACACAACTGACGGTTCTGTCCGGTGGTGGCGGCTCTGGTGGCGGTGG
CAGCGGCGGTGGTGGTTCCGGAGGCGGCGGTTCTCAGGCTGTGGTGACTCAGGAGCCGTCAGTGACTGTG
TCCCCAGGAGGGACAGTCATTCTCACTTGTGGCTCCGGCACTGGAGCTGTCACCAGTGGTCATTATGCCA
ACTGGTTCCAGCAGAAGCCTGGCCAAGCCCCCAGGGCACTTATATTTGACACCGACAAGAAGTATTCCTG
GACCCCTGGCCGATTCTCAGGCTCCCTCCTTGGGGCCAAGGCTGCCCTGACCATCTCGGATGCGCAGCCT
GAAGATGAGGCTGAGTATTACTGTTCGCTCTCCGACGTTGACGGTTATCTGTTCGGAGGAGGCACCCAGC
TGACCGTCCTCTCCGCGGCCGGTCTGGCCCATATGGGAGGCGGTGGGTCTGGTGGCGGTGGCAGCACCGG
TATGGTGAGCAAGGGAGAGGAGGACAACATGGCTTCTCTGCCTGCCACCCATGAGCTGCACATCTTTGGA
AGCATCAATGGAGTGGACTTTGACATGGTGGGACAGGGAACTGGAAACCCAAATGATGGATATGAGGAGC
TGAACCTGAAGAGCACCAAGGGAGACCTCCAGTTCTCTCCTTGGATTCTGGTGCCTCACATTGGATATGG
ATTCCACCAGTACCTCCCTTACCCTGATGGAATGTCTCCTTTCCAGGCCGCTATGGTGGATGGATCTGGA
TACCAGGTGCACAGAACCATGCAGTTTGAGGATGGAGCTTCTCTGACCGTGAACTACAGATACACCTATG
AGGGATCTCACATCAAGGGAGAGGCTCAGGTGAAAGGAACTGGATTCCCTGCTGATGGACCTGTGATGAC
CAACTCTCTGACCGCTGCTGACTGGTGCAGAAGCAAGAAGACCTACCCAAATGACAAGACCATCATCAGC
ACCTTCAAGTGGTCTTACACCACTGGAAATGGCAAGAGATACAGAAGCACTGCCAGAACCACCTACACCT
TCGCCAAGCCAATGGCTGCCAACTACCTGAAGAACCAGCCAATGTATGTGTTCAGAAAGACCGAGCTGAA
ACACAGCAAGACCGAGCTGAACTTCAAGGAGTGGCAGAAGGCTTTCACTGATGTGATGGGAATGGATGAG
CTGTACAAGTAACTCGAGCCTCTAGTAATTAAGTCTCAGCCACCGTTAACTGAACATGTCAAAACCTGTG
GAGACTGTTGAGATTTGATGTTCTGAAAAGATAAAGCCTATAAATAAAATGTTGCCCAAATTTCCTGCCT
GATGTTTTTCTTTGTCTTTGCTACATGGCTTTGCTGCTCGGATCGGCTCACTCTGTGTATGCCACGTTCA
CTTTGTACTCTCCTTCTCACGGTAGGTTTATTATTTTTAGATGTGCAGTTAGTTTCTGTGAAATAACACA
CCACACACTGATATTGTCTGTGCATTGACTTGGTGAGTGCACATTGTTTTTGATCTTGACATATTTATAT
TTGATTGATCAGGTGAACTGTGTGAATCTAAAGTGCTCCATACAGATGTTCTGCATTGAAAATATTCTCA
TTTTATTAGTGGAAGTGAGTGTATGCCAGCGGCCGCGGTACCCTGCAGTCTAGACATTTCAGTTGACGAA
GACAAACAAAGTTCTGTTGTGACTATGGGGGGGGGGGGCGCCTGGGGATGGTCTCGCCCGGGGAGTAATT
CAGGGTAGAACCGCCACTGCCTTTAGCGACATTCACTGGCCGTCGTTTTACAACGTCGTGACTGGGAAAA
CCCTGGCGTTACCCAACTTAATCGCCTTGCAGCACATCCCCCTTTCGCCAGCTGGCGTAATAGCGAAGAG
GCCCGCACCGATCGCCCTTCCCAACAGTTGCGCAGCCTGAATGGCGAATGGCGCCTGATGCGGTATTTTC
TCCTTACGCATCTGTGCGGTATTTCACACCGCATATGGTGCACTCTCAGTACAATCTGCTCTGATGCCGC
ATAGTTAAGCCAGCCCCGACACCCGCCAACACCCGCTGACGCGCCCTGACGGGCTTGTCTGCTCCCGGCA
TCCGCTTACAGACAAGCTGTGACCGTCTCCGGGAGCTGCATGTGTCAGAGGTTTTCACCGTCATCACCGA
AACGCGCGAGACGAAAGGGCCTCGTGATACGCCTATTTTTATAGGTTAATGTCATGATAATAATGGTTTC
TTAGACGTCAGGTGGCACTTTTCGGGGAAATGTGCGCGGAACCCCTATTTGTTTATTTTTCTAAATACAT
TCAAATATGTATCCGCTCATGAGACAATAACCCTGATAAATGCTTCAATAATATTGAAAAAGGAAGAGTA
TGAGTATTCAACATTTCCGTGTCGCCCTTATTCCCTTTTTTGCGGCATTTTGCCTTCCTGTTTTTGCTCA
CCCAGAAACGCTGGTGAAAGTAAAAGATGCTGAAGATCAGTTGGGTGCACGAGTGGGTTACATCGAACTG
GATCTCAACAGCGGTAAGATCCTTGAGAGTTTTCGCCCCGAAGAACGTTTTCCAATGATGAGCACTTTTA
AAGTTCTGCTATGTGGCGCGGTATTATCCCGTATTGACGCCGGGCAAGAGCAACTCGGTCGCCGCATACA
CTATTCTCAGAATGACTTGGTTGAGTACTCACCAGTCACAGAAAAGCATCTTACGGATGGCATGACAGTA
AGAGAATTATGCAGTGCTGCCATAACCATGAGTGATAACACTGCGGCCAACTTACTTCTGACAACGATCG
GAGGACCGAAGGAGCTAACCGCTTTTTTGCACAACATGGGGGATCATGTAACTCGCCTTGATCGTTGGGA
ACCGGAGCTGAATGAAGCCATACCAAACGACGAGCGTGACACCACGATGCCTGTAGCAATGGCAACAACG
TTGCGCAAACTATTAACTGGCGAACTACTTACTCTAGCTTCCCGGCAACAATTAATAGACTGGATGGAGG
CGGATAAAGTTGCAGGACCACTTCTGCGCTCGGCCCTTCCGGCTGGCTGGTTTATTGCTGATAAATCTGG
AGCCGGTGAGCGTGGGTCTCGCGGTATCATTGCAGCACTGGGGCCAGATGGTAAGCCCTCCCGTATCGTA
GTTATCTACACGACGGGGAGTCAGGCAACTATGGATGAACGAAATAGACAGATCGCTGAGATAGGTGCCT
CACTGATTAAGCATTGGTAACTGTCAGACCAAGTTTACTCATATATACTTTAGATTGATTTAAAACTTCA
TTTTTAATTTAAAAGGATCTAGGTGAAGATCCTTTTTGATAATCTCATGACCAAAATCCCTTAACGTGAG
TTTTCGTTCCACTGAGCGTCAGACCCCGTAGAAAAGATCAAAGGATCTTCTTGAGATCCTTTTTTTCTGC
GCGTAATCTGCTGCTTGCAAACAAAAAAACCACCGCTACCAGCGGTGGTTTGTTTGCCGGATCAAGAGCT
ACCAACTCTTTTTCCGAAGGTAACTGGCTTCAGCAGAGCGCAGATACCAAATACTGTTCTTCTAGTGTAG
CCGTAGTTAGGCCACCACTTCAAGAACTCTGTAGCACCGCCTACATACCTCGCTCTGCTAATCCTGTTAC
CAGTGGCTGCTGCCAGTGGCGATAAGTCGTGTCTTACCGGGTTGGACTCAAGACGATAGTTACCGGATAA
GGCGCAGCGGTCGGGCTGAACGGGGGGTTCGTGCACACAGCCCAGCTTGGAGCGAACGACCTACACCGAA
CTGAGATACCTACAGCGTGAGCTATGAGAAAGCGCCACGCTTCCCGAAGGGAGAAAGGCGGACAGGTATC
CGGTAAGCGGCAGGGTCGGAACAGGAGAGCGCACGAGGGAGCTTCCAGGGGGAAACGCCTGGTATCTTTA
TAGTCCTGTCGGGTTTCGCCACCTCTGACTTGAGCGTCGATTTTTGTGATGCTCGTCAGGGGGGCGGAGC
CTATGGAAAAACGCCAGCAACGCGGCCTTTTTACGGTTCCTGGCCTTTTGCTGGCCTTTTGCTCACATGT
TCTTTCCTGCGTTATCCCCTGATTCTGTGGATAACCGTATTACCGCCTTTGAGTGAGCTGATACCGCTCG
CCGCAGCCGAACGACCGAGCGCAGCGAGTCAGTGAGCGAGGAAGCGGAAGA
